>Addgene plasmid #46482 | pGEX SH2D4B-SH2 | depositor full sequence | sequence record 65684 | Full Sequence
ACGTTATCGACTGCACGGTGCACCAATGCTTCTGGCGTCAGGCAGCCATCGGAAGCTGTGGTATGGCTGT
GCAGGTCGTAAATCACTGCATAATTCGTGTCGCTCAAGGCGCACTCCCGTTCTGGATAATGTTTTTTGCG
CCGACATCATAACGGTTCTGGCAAATATTCTGAAATGAGCTGTTGACAATTAATCATCGGCTCGTATAAT
GTGTGGAATTGTGAGCGGATAACAATTTCACACAGGAAACAGTATTCATGTCCCCTATACTAGGTTATTG
GAAAATTAAGGGCCTTGTGCAACCCACTCGACTTCTTTTGGAATATCTTGAAGAAAAATATGAAGAGCAT
TTGTATGAGCGCGATGAAGGTGATAAATGGCGAAACAAAAAGTTTGAATTGGGTTTGGAGTTTCCCAATC
TTCCTTATTATATTGATGGTGATGTTAAATTAACACAGTCTATGGCCATCATACGTTATATAGCTGACAA
GCACAACATGTTGGGTGGTTGTCCAAAAGAGCGTGCAGAGATTTCAATGCTTGAAGGAGCGGTTTTGGAT
ATTAGATACGGTGTTTCGAGAATTGCATATAGTAAAGACTTTGAAACTCTCAAAGTTGATTTTCTTAGCA
AGCTACCTGAAATGCTGAAAATGTTCGAAGATCGTTTATGTCATAAAACATATTTAAATGGTGATCATGT
AACCCATCCTGACTTCATGTTGTATGACGCTCTTGATGTTGTTTTATACATGGACCCAATGTGCCTGGAT
GCGTTCCCAAAATTAGTTTGTTTTAAAAAACGTATTGAAGCTATCCCACAAATTGATAAGTACTTGAAAT
CCAGCAAGTATATAGCATGGCCTTTGCAGGGCTGGCAAGCCACGTTTGGTGGTGGCGACCATCCTCCAAA
ATCGGATCTGGAAGTTCTGTTCCAGGGGCCCCTGGGATCCGGGCGCGCCATGCGCCGAGCTGGCTTCGAG
AGGAATACAAAATCTATAGCTCCCTGGTTCCACGGGATCATTTCCCGTGAGTCTGCAGAGGACCTGCTCG
AAAATATGACCGAAGGCGCCTTTCTGGTACGGGTGAGTGAAAAAATCTGGGGTTATACGCTGAGCTATCG
CCTGCAGCGCGGTTTTAAGCATTTCTTAGTGGACGCGTCAGGAGATTTCTACAGCTTTTTGGGGGTTGAT
CCGAACAGACATGCGACCTTGACGGACTTAATTGATTTTCATAAAGAAGAGATCATTACTGTCTCGGGCG
GTGAACTTCTGCAGGAACCTTGCGGCCAACGTGATAGTCCACCGGATTACCACCTGCTTTTTGAATTAAT
TAACGAATTCCCGGGTCGACTCGAGCGGCCGCATCGTGACTGACTGACGATCTGCCTCGCGCGTTTCGGT
GATGACGGTGAAAACCTCTGACACATGCAGCTCCCGGAGACGGTCACAGCTTGTCTGTAAGCGGATGCCG
GGAGCAGACAAGCCCGTCAGGGCGCGTCAGCGGGTGTTGGCGGGTGTCGGGGCGCAGCCATGACCCAGTC
ACGTAGCGATAGCGGAGTGTATAATTCTTGAAGACGAAAGGGCCTCGTGATACGCCTATTTTTATAGGTT
AATGTCATGATAATAATGGTTTCTTAGACGTCAGGTGGCACTTTTCGGGGAAATGTGCGCGGAACCCCTA
TTTGTTTATTTTTCTAAATACATTCAAATATGTATCCGCTCATGAGACAATAACCCTGATAAATGCTTCA
ATAATATTGAAAAAGGAAGAGTATGAGTATTCAACATTTCCGTGTCGCCCTTATTCCCTTTTTTGCGGCA
TTTTGCCTTCCTGTTTTTGCTCACCCAGAAACGCTGGTGAAAGTAAAAGATGCTGAAGATCAGTTGGGTG
CACGAGTGGGTTACATCGAACTGGATCTCAACAGCGGTAAGATCCTTGAGAGTTTTCGCCCCGAAGAACG
TTTTCCAATGATGAGCACTTTTAAAGTTCTGCTATGTGGCGCGGTATTATCCCGTGTTGACGCCGGGCAA
GAGCAACTCGGTCGCCGCATACACTATTCTCAGAATGACTTGGTTGAGTACTCACCAGTCACAGAAAAGC
ATCTTACGGATGGCATGACAGTAAGAGAATTATGCAGTGCTGCCATAACCATGAGTGATAACACTGCGGC
CAACTTACTTCTGACAACGATCGGAGGACCGAAGGAGCTAACCGCTTTTTTGCACAACATGGGGGATCAT
GTAACTCGCCTTGATCGTTGGGAACCGGAGCTGAATGAAGCCATACCAAACGACGAGCGTGACACCACGA
TGCCTGCAGCAATGGCAACAACGTTGCGCAAACTATTAACTGGCGAACTACTTACTCTAGCTTCCCGGCA
ACAATTAATAGACTGGATGGAGGCGGATAAAGTTGCAGGACCACTTCTGCGCTCGGCCCTTCCGGCTGGC
TGGTTTATTGCTGATAAATCTGGAGCCGGTGAGCGTGGGTCTCGCGGTATCATTGCAGCACTGGGGCCAG
ATGGTAAGCCCTCCCGTATCGTAGTTATCTACACGACGGGGAGTCAGGCAACTATGGATGAACGAAATAG
ACAGATCGCTGAGATAGGTGCCTCACTGATTAAGCATTGGTAACTGTCAGACCAAGTTTACTCATATATA
CTTTAGATTGATTTAAAACTTCATTTTTAATTTAAAAGGATCTAGGTGAAGATCCTTTTTGATAATCTCA
TGACCAAAATCCCTTAACGTGAGTTTTCGTTCCACTGAGCGTCAGACCCCGTAGAAAAGATCAAAGGATC
TTCTTGAGATCCTTTTTTTCTGCGCGTAATCTGCTGCTTGCAAACAAAAAAACCACCGCTACCAGCGGTG
GTTTGTTTGCCGGATCAAGAGCTACCAACTCTTTTTCCGAAGGTAACTGGCTTCAGCAGAGCGCAGATAC
CAAATACTGTCCTTCTAGTGTAGCCGTAGTTAGGCCACCACTTCAAGAACTCTGTAGCACCGCCTACATA
CCTCGCTCTGCTAATCCTGTTACCAGTGGCTGCTGCCAGTGGCGATAAGTCGTGTCTTACCGGGTTGGAC
TCAAGACGATAGTTACCGGATAAGGCGCAGCGGTCGGGCTGAACGGGGGGTTCGTGCACACAGCCCAGCT
TGGAGCGAACGACCTACACCGAACTGAGATACCTACAGCGTGAGCTATGAGAAAGCGCCACGCTTCCCGA
AGGGAGAAAGGCGGACAGGTATCCGGTAAGCGGCAGGGTCGGAACAGGAGAGCGCACGAGGGAGCTTCCA
GGGGGAAACGCCTGGTATCTTTATAGTCCTGTCGGGTTTCGCCACCTCTGACTTGAGCGTCGATTTTTGT
GATGCTCGTCAGGGGGGCGGAGCCTATGGAAAAACGCCAGCAACGCGGCCTTTTTACGGTTCCTGGCCTT
TTGCTGGCCTTTTGCTCACATGTTCTTTCCTGCGTTATCCCCTGATTCTGTGGATAACCGTATTACCGCC
TTTGAGTGAGCTGATACCGCTCGCCGCAGCCGAACGACCGAGCGCAGCGAGTCAGTGAGCGAGGAAGCGG
AAGAGCGCCTGATGCGGTATTTTCTCCTTACGCATCTGTGCGGTATTTCACACCGCATAAATTCCGACAC
CATCGAATGGTGCAAAACCTTTCGCGGTATGGCATGATAGCGCCCGGAAGAGAGTCAATTCAGGGTGGTG
AATGTGAAACCAGTAACGTTATACGATGTCGCAGAGTATGCCGGTGTCTCTTATCAGACCGTTTCCCGCG
TGGTGAACCAGGCCAGCCACGTTTCTGCGAAAACGCGGGAAAAAGTGGAAGCGGCGATGGCGGAGCTGAA
TTACATTCCCAACCGCGTGGCACAACAACTGGCGGGCAAACAGTCGTTGCTGATTGGCGTTGCCACCTCC
AGTCTGGCCCTGCACGCGCCGTCGCAAATTGTCGCGGCGATTAAATCTCGCGCCGATCAACTGGGTGCCA
GCGTGGTGGTGTCGATGGTAGAACGAAGCGGCGTCGAAGCCTGTAAAGCGGCGGTGCACAATCTTCTCGC
GCAACGCGTCAGTGGGCTGATCATTAACTATCCGCTGGATGACCAGGATGCCATTGCTGTGGAAGCTGCC
TGCACTAATGTTCCGGCGTTATTTCTTGATGTCTCTGACCAGACACCCATCAACAGTATTATTTTCTCCC
ATGAAGACGGTACGCGACTGGGCGTGGAGCATCTGGTCGCATTGGGTCACCAGCAAATCGCGCTGTTAGC
GGGCCCATTAAGTTCTGTCTCGGCGCGTCTGCGTCTGGCTGGCTGGCATAAATATCTCACTCGCAATCAA
ATTCAGCCGATAGCGGAACGGGAAGGCGACTGGAGTGCCATGTCCGGTTTTCAACAAACCATGCAAATGC
TGAATGAGGGCATCGTTCCCACTGCGATGCTGGTTGCCAACGATCAGATGGCGCTGGGCGCAATGCGCGC
CATTACCGAGTCCGGGCTGCGCGTTGGTGCGGATATCTCGGTAGTGGGATACGACGATACCGAAGACAGC
TCATGTTATATCCCGCCGTCAACCACCATCAAACAGGATTTTCGCCTGCTGGGGCAAACCAGCGTGGACC
GCTTGCTGCAACTCTCTCAGGGCCAGGCGGTGAAGGGCAATCAGCTGTTGCCCGTCTCACTGGTGAAAAG
AAAAACCACCCTGGCGCCCAATACGCAAACCGCCTCTCCCCGCGCGTTGGCCGATTCATTAATGCAGCTG
GCACGACAGGTTTCCCGACTGGAAAGCGGGCAGTGAGCGCAACGCAATTAATGTGAGTTAGCTCACTCAT
TAGGCACCCCAGGCTTTACACTTTATGCTTCCGGCTCGTATGTTGTGTGGAATTGTGAGCGGATAACAAT
TTCACACAGGAAACAGCTATGACCATGATTACGGATTCACTGGCCGTCGTTTTACAACGTCGTGACTGGG
AAAACCCTGGCGTTACCCAACTTAATCGCCTTGCAGCACATCCCCCTTTCGCCAGCTGGCGTAATAGCGA
AGAGGCCCGCACCGATCGCCCTTCCCAACAGTTGCGCAGCCTGAATGGCGAATGGCGCTTTGCCTGGTTT
CCGGCACCAGAAGCGGTGCCGGAAAGCTGGCTGGAGTGCGATCTTCCTGAGGCCGATACTGTCGTCGTCC
CCTCAAACTGGCAGATGCACGGTTACGATGCGCCCATCTACACCAACGTAACCTATCCCATTACGGTCAA
TCCGCCGTTTGTTCCCACGGAGAATCCGACGGGTTGTTACTCGCTCACATTTAATGTTGATGAAAGCTGG
CTACAGGAAGGCCAGACGCGAATTATTTTTGATGGCGTTGGAATT
Features (pLannotate 1.2.2; 17 found; start..end, strand, type, name):
      6..107     -  CDS            yciV (fragment): RNAAM_ECOLI - Also known as trpH From Escherichia coli (strain K12).
    183..211     +  promoter       tac promoter: strong E. coli promoter; hybrid between the trp and lac UV5 promoters
    219..235     +  protein_bind   lac operator: The lac repressor binds to the lac operator to inhibit transcription in E. coli. This inhibition can be relieved by adding lactose or isopropyl-β-D-thiogalactopyranoside (IPTG). lac repressor encoded by lacI
    258..911     +  CDS            GST26_SCHJA: Experimental evidence at protein level: Swiss-Prot protein existence level 1. GST isoenzymes appear to play a central role in the parasite detoxification system. Other functions are also suspected including a role in increasing the solubility of haematin in the parasite gut. From Schistosoma japonicum (Blood fluke).
    966..1325    +  CDS            Sh2d4a (fragment): SH24A_MOUSE - Experimental evidence at protein level: Swiss-Prot protein existence level 1. Inhibits estrogen-induced cell proliferation by competing with PLCG for binding to ESR1, blocking the effect of estrogen on PLCG and repressing estrogen-induced proliferation (By similarity). May play a role in T-cell development and function. From Mus musculus (Mouse).
   1382..1421    +  CDS            rop (fragment): Rop protein, which maintains plasmids at low copy number; rop
   1523..1563    +  misc_feature   bom (fragment): basis of mobility region from pBR322
   1668..1772    +  promoter       AmpR promoter: bla
   1773..2633    +  CDS            AmpR: β-lactamase; bla; confers resistance to ampicillin, carbenicillin, and related antibiotics
   2804..3392    +  rep_origin     ori: high-copy-number ColE1/pMB1/pBR322/pUC origin of replication
   3578..3629    -  misc_feature   bom (fragment): basis of mobility region from pBR322
   3636..3713    +  promoter       lacIq promoter: lacI (mutant); In the lacIq allele, a single base change in the promoter boosts expression of the lacI gene about 10-fold.
   3714..4796    +  CDS            lacI: lac repressor; lacI; The lac repressor binds to the lac operator to inhibit transcription in E. coli. This inhibition can be relieved by adding lactose or isopropyl-β-D-thiogalactopyranoside (IPTG).
   4809..4830    +  protein_bind   CAP binding site: CAP binding activates transcription in the presence of cAMP. E. coli catabolite activator protein
   4845..4875    +  promoter       lac promoter: promoter for the E. coli lac operon
   4883..4899    +  protein_bind   lac operator: The lac repressor binds to the lac operator to inhibit transcription in E. coli. This inhibition can be relieved by adding lactose or isopropyl-β-D-thiogalactopyranoside (IPTG). lac repressor encoded by lacI
   4919..5092    +  CDS            lacZα: LacZα fragment of β-galactosidase; lacZ fragment
