[The description below was written by a language model from this plasmid's Addgene catalogue record and pLannotate feature annotations shown in this document.]
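Description:
pGEX SH2D4B-SH2 is a bacterial expression plasmid built on the pGEX6P1 backbone for producing the SH2 domain of mouse SH2D4B as a glutathione S-transferase fusion protein in E. coli. A roughly 396 bp fragment encoding amino acids 311-431 of Sh2d4b was inserted between the BamHI and EcoRI sites, both of which were retained. This places it in frame downstream of the Schistosoma japonicum GST coding sequence and the PreScission protease recognition site supplied by the vector. The depositor gives the fusion protein a mass of about 39.2 kDa. The protease site allows the GST moiety to be cleaved off after glutathione-affinity purification if the isolated domain is wanted.

Expression is driven by the tac promoter, a strong trp/lac hybrid, with an adjacent lac operator. The plasmid also carries lacI under the lacIq promoter, so transcription stays repressed until it is induced with IPTG, independent of the host's repressor level. The plasmid is propagated through a ColE1/pBR322-type origin and selected with ampicillin via the β-lactamase gene. The catalogue lists it as low copy. The remaining annotated features are backbone remnants: a lac promoter/lacZα segment and fragments of rop, bom and yciV.

The automated annotation labels the insert region as a fragment of the paralogue Sh2d4a rather than Sh2d4b. This may simply reflect a nearest match in the annotation database, but the record does not resolve the discrepancy. According to the associated publication's title, the construct belongs to work on high-throughput phosphotyrosine profiling using SH2 domains, in which such purified domains would serve as probes for tyrosine-phosphorylated proteins.
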