Addgene plasmid #46482: pGEX SH2D4B-SH2
Depositing lab: Bruce Mayer. Depositing organization: University of Connecticut Health Center. Publication: High-throughput phosphotyrosine profiling using SH2 domains. Machida K, Thompson CM, Dierck K, Jablonowski K, Karkkainen S, Liu B, Zhang H, Nash PD, Newman DK, Nollau P, Pawson T, Renkema GH, Saksela K, Schiller MR, Shin DG, Mayer BJ. Mol Cell. 2007 Jun 22;26(6):899-915. 10.1016/j.molcel.2007.05.031 PubMed 17588523.
Backbone
  Vector backbone: pGEX6P1
  Backbone manufacturer: GE Healthcare Biosciences
  Backbone size w/o insert (bp): 4900
  Vector type: Bacterial Expression
Growth in bacteria
  Bacterial resistance: Ampicillin, 100 μg/mL
  Growth temperature: 37°C
  Growth strain: DH5alpha
  Copy number: Low Copy
Gene/Insert
  Gene/Insert name: SH2D4B (alt names: Sh2d4b; D030001E08; A430109M18Rik; Sh2d4b)
  Species: M. musculus (mouse)
  Insert size (bp): 396
  Mutation: contains amino acids 311-431
  Entrez Gene: Sh2d4b (a.k.a. A430109M18Rik, D030001E08)
  Promoter: Tac
  Tag / fusion protein: GST (N terminal on backbone); PreScission (N terminal on backbone)
  Cloning method: Restriction Enzyme; 5′ cloning site BamHI (not destroyed); 3′ cloning site EcoRI (not destroyed)
  Sequencing primers: 5′ pGEX-5; 3′ pGEX-3
Terms and licenses: Academic/Nonprofit Terms; Industry Terms: Not Available to Industry
Depositor comments: The molecular weight of the GST fusion protein is approximately 39.2 kDa
How to cite: pGEX SH2D4B-SH2 was a gift from Bruce Mayer (Addgene plasmid # 46482 ; http://n2t.net/addgene:46482 ; RRID:Addgene_46482)
