>Addgene plasmid #46482 | pGEX SH2D4B-SH2 | depositor partial sequence | sequence record 65685 | Insert sequence
GGATCCGGGCGCGCCATGCGCCGAGCTGGCTTCGAGAGGAATACAAAATCTATAGCTCCCTGGTTCCACG
GGATCATTTCCCGTGAGTCTGCAGAGGACCTGCTCGAAAATATGACCGAAGGCGCCTTTCTGGTACGGGT
GAGTGAAAAAATCTGGGGTTATACGCTGAGCTATCGCCTGCAGCGCGGTTTTAAGCATTTCTTAGTGGAC
GCGTCAGGAGATTTCTACAGCTTTTTGGGGGTTGATCCGAACAGACATGCGACCTTGACGGACTTAATTG
ATTTTCATAAAGAAGAGATCATTACTGTCTCGGGCGGTGAACTTCTGCAGGAACCTTGCGGCCAACGTGA
TAGTCCACCGGATTACCACCTGCTTTTTGAATTAATTAACGAATTC
