>Addgene plasmid #46482 | pGEX SH2D4B-SH2 | addgene partial sequence | sequence record 66754 | pGEX5
ATCTGGAGTTCTGTTCCAGGGGCCCCTGGGATCCGGGCGCGCCATGCGCCGAGCTGGCTTCGAGAGGAAT
ACAAAATCTATAGCTCCCTGGTTCCACGGGATCATTTCCCGTGAGTCTGCAGAGGACCTGCTCGAAAATA
TGACCGAAGGCGCCTTTCTGGTACGGGTGAGTGAAAAAATCTGGGGTTATACGCTGAGCTATCGCCTGCA
GCGCGGTTTTAAGCATTTCTTAGTGGACGCGTCAGGAGATTTCTACAGCTTTTTGGGGGTTGATCCGAAC
AGACATGCGACCTTGACGGACTTAATTGATTTTCATAAAGAAGAGATCATTACTGTCTCGGGCGGTGAAC
TTCTGCAGGAACCTTGCGGCCAACGTGATAGTCCACCGGATTACCACCTGCTTTTTGAATTAATTAACGA
ATTCCCGGGTCGACTCGAGCGGCCGCATCGTGACTGACTGACGATCTGCCTCGCGCGTTTCGGTGATGAC
GGTGAAAACCTCTGACACATGCAGCTCCCGGAGACGGTCACAGCTTGTCTGTAAGCGGATGCCGGGAGCA
GACAAGCCCGTCAGGGCGCGTCAGCGGGTGTTGGCGGGTGTCGGGGCGCAGCCATGACCCAGTCACGTAG
CGATAGCGGAGTGTATAATTCTTGAAGACGAAAGGGCCTCGTGATACGCCTATTTTTATAGGTTAATGTC
ATGATAATAATGGTTTCTTAGACGTCAGGTGGCACTTTTCGGGGAAATGTGCGCGGAACCCCTATTTGTT
TATTTTTCTAAATACAT
